>Addgene plasmid #82968 | pDONR223_RBM45_WT_V5 | addgene full sequence | sequence record 162724 | Addgene NGS result
GGGTTCGTGCACACAGCCCAGCTTGGAGCGAACGACCTACACCGAACTGAGATACCTACAGCGTGAGCTA
TGAGAAAGCGCCACGCTTCCCGAAGGGAGAAAGGCGGACAGGTATCCGGTAAGCGGCAGGGTCGGAACAG
GAGAGCGCACGAGGGAGCTTCCAGGGGGAAACGCCTGGTATCTTTATAGTCCTGTCGGGTTTCGCCACCT
CTGACTTGAGCGTCGATTTTTGTGATGCTCGTCAGGGGGGCGGAGCCTATGGAAAAACGCCAGCAACGCG
GCCTTTTTACGGTTCCTGGCCTTTTGCTGGCCTTTTGCTCACATGTTCTTTCCTGCGTTATCCCCTGATT
CTGTGGATAACCGTATTACCGCCTTTGAGTGAGCTGATACCGCTCGCCGCAGCCGAACGACCGAGCGCAG
CGAGTCAGTGAGCGAGGAAGCGGAAGAGCGCCCAATACGCAAACCGCCTCTCCCCGCGCGTTGGCCGATT
CATTAATGCAGCTGGCACGACAGGTTTCCCGACTGGAAAGCGGGCAGTGAGCGCAACGCAATTAATACGC
GTACCGCTAGCCAGGAAGAGTTTGTAGAAACGCAAAAAGGCCATCCGTCAGGATGGCCTTCTGCTTAGTT
TGATGCCTGGCAGTTTATGGCGGGCGTCCTGCCCGCCACCCTCCGGGCCGTTGCTTCACAACGTTCAAAT
CCGCTCCCGGCGGATTTGTCCTACTCAGGAGAGCGTTCACCGACAAACAACAGATAAAACGAAAGGCCCA
GTCTTCCGACTGAGCCTTTCGTTTTATTTGATGCCTGGCAGTTCCCTACTCTCGCGTTAACGCTAGCATG
GATGTTTTCCCAGTCACGACGTTGTAAAACGACGGCCAGTCTTAAGCTCGGGCCCCAAATAATGATTTTA
TTTTGACTGATAGTGACCTGTTCGTTGCAACAAATTGATGAGCAATGCTTTTTTATAATGCCAACTTTGT
ACAAAAAAGTTGGCATGGACGAAGCTGGCAGCTCTGCGAGCGGCGGGGGCTTCCGCCCGGGCGTGGACAG
CCTGGACGAACCGCCCAACAGCCGCATCTTCCTTGTGATCAGCAAGTACACACCTGAGTCGGTGCTGAGG
GAGCGCTTCTCGCCTTTTGGCGACATCCAGGACATCTGGGTGGTGCGGGACAAGCACACCAAGGAGTCCA
AGGGCATTGCTTTCGTCAAGTTCGCCCGCAGCTCACAGGCCTGCAGGGCCATGGAGGAGATGCATGGCCA
GTGCCTCGGCCCCAACGACACCAAGCCCATCAAGGTTTTCATTGCTCAGTCCCGATCATCTGGAAGTCAC
CGAGATGTTGAAGATGAAGAACTTACAAGAATCTTTGTTATGATACCAAAGTCCTACACAGAAGAAGATC
TGCGGGAAAAATTTAAGGTGTATGGAGATATCGAGTATTGCAGCATTATTAAGAATAAAGTGACTGGAGA
AAGTAAAGGTTTGGGCTACGTACGATACTTAAAACCATCACAAGCTGCCCAAGCAATAGAAAACTGTGAT
CGAAGTTTTAGAGCAATCTTGGCTGAACCTAAAAATAAAGCATCTGAATCCTCTGAACAAGATTATTATA
GTAATATGAGGCAAGAAGCTTTGGGACATGAACCTAGAGTAAATATGTTTCCATTTGAACAACAATCTGA
ATTTTCAAGTTTTGACAAGAATGATAGCCGAGGCCAGGAAGCAATCTCCAAACGCTTGTCAGTTGTATCA
AGAGTTCCTTTCACTGAAGAACAGCTTTTCAGCATTTTTGATATAGTACCAGGATTGGAATATTGTGAAG
TTCAACGAGATCCTTATTCAAATTATGGTCATGGAGTGGTTCAGTATTTTAATGTAGCATCAGCTATTTA
TGCAAAATACAAATTACATGGATTTCAGTACCCTCCTGGGAACCGAATAGGTGTTTCCTTCATTGATGAT
GGAAGTAATGCAACAGATCTCCTTAGAAAAATGGCAACACAGATGGTAGCTGCACAGCTTGCATCAATGG
TGTGGAATAACCCAAGTCAGCAACAATTTATGCAATTTGGAGGAAGCTCTGGATCACAGTTGCCTCAAAT
CCAGACAGATGTTGTACTTCCATCATGCAAAAAAAAAGCTCCTGCTGAAACTCCTGTGAAAGAAAGACTT
TTTATTGTGTTTAATCCTCATCCTTTACCTTTAGACGTATTAGAAGATATATTCTGTCGTTTTGGTAACC
TGATCGAAGTTTACCTTGTGTCAGGAAAAAATGTGGGGTATGCCAAGTATGCCGATAGAATAAGTGCTAA
TGATGCCATTGCCACTCTACATGGAAAGATTCTGAATGGGGTGAGACTTAAAGTTATGCTGGCAGATTCG
CCAAGAGAAGAATCTAACAAACGGCAAAGAACTTACTGCCCAACTTTCTTGTACAAAGTTGGCATTATAA
GAAAGCATTGCTTATCAATTTGTTGCAACGAACAGGTCACTATCAGTCAAAATAAAATCATTATTTGCCA
TCCAGCTGATATCCCCTATAGTGAGTCGTATTACATGGTCATAGCTGTTTCCTGGCAGCTCTGGCCCGTG
TCTCAAAATCTCTGATGTTACATTGCACAAGATAAAAATATATCATCATGCCTCCTCTAGACCAGCCAGG
ACAGAAATGCCTCGACTTCGCTGCTACCCAAGGTTGCCGGGTGACGCACACCGTGGAAACGGATGAAGGC
ACGAACCCAGTGGACATAAGCCTGTTCGGTTCGTAAGCTGTAATGCAAGTAGCGTATGCGCTCACGCAAC
TGGTCCAGAACCTTGACCGAACGCAGCGGTGGTAACGGCGCAGTGGCGGTTTTCATGGCTTGTTATGACT
GTTTTTTTGGGGTACAGTCTATGCCTCGGGCATCCAAGCAGCAAGCGCGTTACGCCGTGGGTCGATGTTT
GATGTTATGGAGCAGCAACGATGTTACGCAGCAGGGCAGTCGCCCTAAAACAAAGTTAAACATTATGAGG
GAAGCGGTGATCGCCGAAGTATCGACTCAACTATCAGAGGTAGTTGGCGTCATCGAGCGCCATCTCGAAC
CGACGTTGCTGGCCGTACATTTGTACGGCTCCGCAGTGGATGGCGGCCTGAAGCCACACAGTGATATTGA
TTTGCTGGTTACGGTGACCGTAAGGCTTGATGAAACAACGCGGCGAGCTTTGATCAACGACCTTTTGGAA
ACTTCGGCTTCCCCTGGAGAGAGCGAGATTCTCCGCGCTGTAGAAGTCACCATTGTTGTGCACGACGACA
TCATTCCGTGGCGTTATCCAGCTAAGCGCGAACTGCAATTTGGAGAATGGCAGCGCAATGACATTCTTGC
AGGTATCTTCGAGCCAGCCACGATCGACATTGATCTGGCTATCTTGCTGACAAAAGCAAGAGAACATAGC
GTTGCCTTGGTAGGTCCAGCGGCGGAGGAACTCTTTGATCCGGTTCCTGAACAGGATCTATTTGAGGCGC
TAAATGAAACCTTAACGCTATGGAACTCGCCGCCCGACTGGGCTGGCGATGAGCGAAATGTAGTGCTTAC
GTTGTCCCGCATTTGGTACAGCGCAGTAACCGGCAAAATCGCGCCGAAGGATGTCGCTGCCGACTGGGCA
ATGGAGCGCCTGCCGGCCCAGTATCAGCCCGTCATACTTGAAGCTAGACAGGCTTATCTTGGACAAGAAG
AAGATCGCTTGGCCTCGCGCGCAGATCAGTTGGAAGAATTTGTCCACTACGTGAAAGGCGAGATCACCAA
GGTAGTCGGCAAATAACCCTCGAGCCACCCATGACCAAAATCCCTTAACGTGAGTTACGCGTCGTTCCAC
TGAGCGTCAGACCCCGTAGAAAAGATCAAAGGATCTTCTTGAGATCCTTTTTTTCTGCGCGTAATCTGCT
GCTTGCAAACAAAAAAACCACCGCTACCAGCGGTGGTTTGTTTGCCGGATCAAGAGCTACCAACTCTTTT
TCCGAAGGTAACTGGCTTCAGCAGAGCGCAGATACCAAATACTGTTCTTCTAGTGTAGCCGTAGTTAGGC
CACCACTTCAAGAACTCTGTAGCACCGCCTACATACCTCGCTCTGCTAATCCTGTTACCAGTGGCTGCTG
CCAGTGGCGATAAGTCGTGTCTTACCGGGTTGGACTCAAGACGATAGTTACCGGATAAGGCGCAGCGGTC
GGGCTGAACGGG
Features (pLannotate 1.2.2; 12 found; start..end, strand, type, name):
    448..540     +  CDS            lacI (fragment): lac repressor; lacI; The lac repressor binds to the lac operator to inhibit transcription in E. coli. This inhibition can be relieved by adding lactose or isopropyl-β-D-thiogalactopyranoside (IPTG).
    595..622     -  terminator     rrnB T2 terminator: transcription terminator T2 from the E. coli rrnB gene
    754..797     +  terminator     rrnB T1 terminator: Escherichia coli rrnB; transcription terminator T1 from the E. coli rrnB gene
    844..880     -  CDS            lacZα (fragment): LacZα fragment of β-galactosidase; lacZ fragment
    897..992     +  protein_bind   attL3: mutant version of attL; recombination site for the Gateway® LR reaction LR Clonase™
    995..2416    +  CDS            RBM45: RBM45_HUMAN - Also known as DRB1 From Homo sapiens (Human).
   2419..2517    -  protein_bind   attL2: mutant version of attL; recombination site for the Gateway® LR reaction LR Clonase™
   2535..2553    -  promoter       T7 promoter: promoter for bacteriophage T7 RNA polymerase
   2743..2766    +  promoter       Pc promoter (fragment): intI1 (promoter lies within the coding sequence); class 1 integron promoter
   2942..2998    +  CDS            GmR (fragment): gentamycin acetyltransferase; aacC1; confers resistance to gentamycin
   3005..3796    +  CDS            SmR: aminoglycoside adenylyltransferase (Murphy, 1985); aadA; confers resistance to spectinomycin and streptomycin
   3889..265     +  rep_origin     ori (across the origin): high-copy-number ColE1/pMB1/pBR322/pUC origin of replication
