[The description below was written by a language model from this plasmid's Addgene catalogue record and pLannotate feature annotations shown in this document.]
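Description:
pDONR223_RBM45_WT_V5 is a Gateway entry clone built on the Invitrogen pDONR223 backbone, carrying the wild-type human RBM45 open reading frame (also known as DRB1; reference transcript NM_152945). The sequenced plasmid is about 4.2 kb and is propagated in E. coli through a high-copy ColE1/pUC-type origin. Selection relies on the aadA (SmR) aminoglycoside adenylyltransferase gene, which confers spectinomycin and streptomycin resistance. The short Pc integron promoter and gentamicin-resistance fragments annotated just upstream are remnants of the cassette from which this marker derives.

The RBM45 coding sequence is flanked by two attL recombination sites. The automated annotation labels these attL3 and attL2, although standard Gateway entry clones are usually described as attL1/attL2. These sites allow the ORF to be moved into any compatible attR destination vector by an LR Clonase reaction. No promoter drives the insert in this plasmid, so it serves as a shuttle and archival clone rather than an expression construct. The rrnB T1 and T2 terminators upstream insulate the insert from read-through transcription, and a T7 promoter lies outside the downstream att site. Small lacI and lacZα fragments are backbone remnants.

The depositor notes that the ORF is in the "open" state, with no stop codon immediately after the insert. No V5 tag is annotated in this sequence, so the "V5" in the name presumably refers to in-frame fusion to a C-terminal V5 tag supplied by a destination vector. As part of the Target Accelerator Plasmid Collection, the clone was used as an overexpression control for gene expression analysis in high-throughput phenotyping of lung cancer somatic mutations.
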