Addgene plasmid #82968: pDONR223_RBM45_WT_V5
Purpose: Gateway Donor vector containing RBM45, used as an over expression control for gene expression analysis. Part of the Target Accelerator Plasmid Collection.
Depositing lab: Jesse Boehm & Matthew Meyerson & David Root. Depositing organization: Broad Institute. Publication: High-throughput Phenotyping of Lung Cancer Somatic Mutations. Berger AH, Brooks AN, Wu X, Shrestha Y, Chouinard C, Piccioni F, Bagul M, Kamburov A, Imielinski M, Hogstrom L, Zhu C, Yang X, Pantel S, Sakai R, Watson J, Kaplan N, Campbell JD, Singh S, Root DE, Narayan R, Natoli T, Lahr DL, Tirosh I, Tamayo P, Getz G, Wong B, Doench J, Subramanian A, Golub TR, Meyerson M, Boehm JS. Cancer Cell. 2016 Aug 8;30(2):214-28. doi: 10.1016/j.ccell.2016.06.022. Epub 2016 Jul 28. PubMed 27478040.
Backbone
  Vector backbone: pDONR223
  Backbone manufacturer: Invitrogen
  Vector type: Gateway Entry vector
Growth in bacteria
  Bacterial resistance: Spectinomycin, 50 μg/mL
  Growth temperature: 37°C
  Growth strain: DH5alpha
  Copy number: High Copy
Gene/Insert
  Gene/Insert name: RBM45 (alt name: NM_152945)
  Species: H. sapiens (human)
  Entrez Gene: RBM45 (a.k.a. DRB1, RB-1)
  Promoter: None
  Cloning method: Gateway Cloning
  Sequencing primers: 5′ M13pUC-fwd; 3′ M13-Rev
Terms and licenses: Academic/Nonprofit Terms; Industry Terms: Not Available to Industry
Depositor comments: Open state: NO stop codon immediately follows insert
How to cite: pDONR223_RBM45_WT_V5 was a gift from Jesse Boehm & Matthew Meyerson & David Root (Addgene plasmid # 82968 ; http://n2t.net/addgene:82968 ; RRID:Addgene_82968)
