>Addgene plasmid #82968 | pDONR223_RBM45_WT_V5 | depositor partial sequence | sequence record 157694 | Insert sequence
ATGGACGAAGCTGGCAGCTCTGCGAGCGGCGGGGGCTTCCGCCCGGGCGTGGACAGCCTGGACGAACCGC
CCAACAGCCGCATCTTCCTTGTGATCAGCAAGTACACACCTGAGTCGGTGCTGAGGGAGCGCTTCTCGCC
TTTTGGCGACATCCAGGACATCTGGGTGGTGCGGGACAAGCACACCAAGGAGTCCAAGGGCATTGCTTTC
GTCAAGTTCGCCCGCAGCTCACAGGCCTGCAGGGCCATGGAGGAGATGCATGGCCAGTGCCTCGGCCCCA
ACGACACCAAGCCCATCAAGGTTTTCATTGCTCAGTCCCGATCATCTGGAAGTCACCGAGATGTTGAAGA
TGAAGAACTTACAAGAATCTTTGTTATGATACCAAAGTCCTACACAGAAGAAGATCTGCGGGAAAAATTT
AAGGTGTATGGAGATATCGAGTATTGCAGCATTATTAAGAATAAAGTGACTGGAGAAAGTAAAGGTTTGG
GCTACGTACGATACTTAAAACCATCACAAGCTGCCCAAGCAATAGAAAACTGTGATCGAAGTTTTAGAGC
AATCTTGGCTGAACCTAAAAATAAAGCATCTGAATCCTCTGAACAAGATTATTATAGTAATATGAGGCAA
GAAGCTTTGGGACATGAACCTAGAGTAAATATGTTTCCATTTGAACAACAATCTGAATTTTCAAGTTTTG
ACAAGAATGATAGCCGAGGCCAGGAAGCAATCTCCAAACGCTTGTCAGTTGTATCAAGAGTTCCTTTCAC
TGAAGAACAGCTTTTCAGCATTTTTGATATAGTACCAGGATTGGAATATTGTGAAGTTCAACGAGATCCT
TATTCAAATTATGGTCATGGAGTGGTTCAGTATTTTAATGTAGCATCAGCTATTTATGCAAAATACAAAT
TACATGGATTTCAGTACCCTCCTGGGAACCGAATAGGTGTTTCCTTCATTGATGATGGAAGTAATGCAAC
AGATCTCCTTAGAAAAATGGCAACACAGATGGTAGCTGCACAGCTTGCATCAATGGTGTGGAATAACCCA
AGTCAGCAACAATTTATGCAATTTGGAGGAAGCTCTGGATCACAGTTGCCTCAAATCCAGACAGATGTTG
TACTTCCATCATGCAAAAAAAAAGCTCCTGCTGAAACTCCTGTGAAAGAAAGACTTTTTATTGTGTTTAA
TCCTCATCCTTTACCTTTAGACGTATTAGAAGATATATTCTGTCGTTTTGGTAACCTGATCGAAGTTTAC
CTTGTGTCAGGAAAAAATGTGGGGTATGCCAAGTATGCCGATAGAATAAGTGCTAATGATGCCATTGCCA
CTCTACATGGAAAGATTCTGAATGGGGTGAGACTTAAAGTTATGCTGGCAGATTCGCCAAGAGAAGAATC
TAACAAACGGCAAAGAACTTACTGA
